Addgene plasmid #141798: TFORF1128
Purpose: Lentiviral vector for overexpressing transcription factor ORFs with unique 24-bp barcodes. Barcodes facilitate identification of transcription factors in pooled screens.
Depositing lab: Feng Zhang. Depositing organization: Broad Institute. Publication: A transcription factor atlas of directed differentiation. Joung J, Ma S, Tay T, Geiger-Schuller KR, Kirchgatterer PC, Verdine VK, Guo B, Arias-Garcia MA, Allen WE, Singh A, Kuksenko O, Abudayyeh OO, Gootenberg JS, Fu Z, Macrae RK, Buenrostro JD, Regev A, Zhang F. Cell. 2023 Jan 5;186(1):209-229.e26. doi: 10.1016/j.cell.2022.11.026. PubMed 36608654.
Backbone
  Vector backbone: pLX_TRC317
  Backbone manufacturer: Broad Institute Genetic Perturbation Platform
  Backbone size w/o insert (bp): 8264
  Vector type: Mammalian Expression, Lentiviral
  Selectable markers: Puromycin
Growth in bacteria
  Bacterial resistance: Ampicillin, 100 μg/mL
  Growth temperature: 37°C
  Growth strain: NEB Stable
  Copy number: High Copy
Gene/Insert
  Gene/Insert name: THAP3
  Species: H. sapiens (human)
  Insert size (bp): 821
  Entrez Gene: THAP3 (a.k.a. MGC33488)
  Promoter: EF1a
  Cloning method: Unknown
  Sequencing primers: 5′ GGGTGGAGACTGAAGTTAGGCCAG; 3′ CACATAGCGTAAAAGGAGCAACATAG
Terms and licenses: Academic/Nonprofit Terms; Industry Terms: Not Available to Industry
Depositor comments: NM_001195753,ENST00000054650 . The transcription factor ORF portion of this plasmid was synthesized by Genewiz. Please test multiple small colonies in case of plasmid recombination. To make this collection available in a timely manner, a portion of this collection was not fully sequenced by Addgene. If an Addgene verified full plasmid sequence is not available, please contact us prior to placing an order to request the full sequence.
How to cite: TFORF1128 was a gift from Feng Zhang (Addgene plasmid # 141798 ; http://n2t.net/addgene:141798 ; RRID:Addgene_141798)
