[The description below was written by a language model from this plasmid's Addgene catalogue record and pLannotate feature annotations shown in this document.]
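Description:
TFORF1128 is a third-generation-style, self-inactivating lentiviral expression plasmid built on the pLX_TRC317 backbone and carrying the human transcription factor THAP3 as a synthesized open reading frame. It belongs to a barcoded transcription factor ORF collection in which every clone carries a unique 24-bp barcode, so that the factor delivered to a given cell can be identified by sequencing in pooled overexpression screens, such as screens for factors that drive directed differentiation. In bacteria the plasmid is maintained at high copy from a ColE1/pUC-type origin with ampicillin selection through β-lactamase. An f1 origin and remnants of a lac/T7/T3 cloning region are also present. The depositor notes that the plasmid can recombine, as is common for LTR-containing vectors.

The viral genome is transcribed from an RSV promoter fused to a truncated HIV-1 5' LTR. It includes the Ψ packaging signal with a gag fragment, the Rev response element for nuclear export of the full-length RNA, a cPPT/CTS element, and a ΔU3 3' LTR that inactivates LTR promoter activity after integration, followed by an SV40 polyadenylation signal. Two expression units lie between the LTRs. An SV40 early promoter drives puromycin N-acetyltransferase for selecting transduced mammalian cells, and the strong constitutive EF-1α promoter drives the THAP3 coding sequence. A WPRE downstream of the ORF enhances transcript stability and expression. The feature table does not annotate the barcode itself; a short region between the ORF and the WPRE is annotated only as a U6 promoter fragment. The annotated sequence length of about 9.1 kb agrees with the stated backbone and insert sizes.
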