Features (pLannotate 1.2.2; 31 found; start..end, strand, type, name):
      5..231     +  promoter       RSV promoter: Rous sarcoma virus enhancer/promoter
    232..412     +  LTR            5' LTR (truncated): truncated 5' long terminal repeat (LTR) from HIV-1
    459..584     +  misc_feature   HIV-1 Ψ: packaging signal of human immunodeficiency virus type 1
    568..931     +  CDS            HIV-1 gag (fragment): gag protein from human immunodeficiency virus 1; gag
   1077..1310    +  misc_feature   RRE: The Rev response element (RRE) of HIV-1 allows for Rev-dependent mRNA export from the nucleus to the cytoplasm.
   1687..1713    +  CDS            Rev (fragment): human immunodeficiency virus 1 (HIV-1) Rev protein; rev; enhances nuclear export of unspliced and incompletely spliced viral mRNAs
   1720..1743    +  promoter       SV40 promoter (fragment): SV40 early promoter
   1744..1815    +  promoter       SV40 promoter (fragment): SV40 enhancer and early promoter
   1839..1974    +  rep_origin     SV40 ori: SV40 origin of replication
   2020..2616    +  CDS            PuroR (fragment): puromycin N-acetyltransferase; pac from Streptomyces; confers resistance to puromycin
   2665..2782    +  misc_feature   cPPT/CTS: central polypurine tract and central termination sequence of HIV-1
   2847..2913    +  CDS            small t antigen (fragment): SV40 (simian virus 40) small t antigen
   2920..4098    +  promoter       EF-1α promoter: strong constitutive promoter for human elongation factor EF-1α
   4115..4831    +  CDS            THAP3: THAP3_HUMAN - Experimental evidence at protein level: Swiss-Prot protein existence level 1. Component of a THAP1/THAP3-HCFC1-OGT complex that is required for the regulation of the transcriptional activity of RRM1. From Homo sapiens (Human).
   4847..4900    +  promoter       U6 promoter (fragment): RNA polymerase III promoter for human U6 snRNA
   4942..5530    +  misc_feature   WPRE: woodchuck hepatitis virus posttranscriptional regulatory element
   5581..5600    +  misc_feature   cPPT/CTS (fragment): central polypurine tract and central termination sequence of HIV-1
   5602..5835    +  LTR            3' LTR (ΔU3): self-inactivating 3' long terminal repeat (LTR) from HIV-1
   5913..6034    +  polyA_signal   SV40 poly(A) signal: SV40 polyadenylation signal
   6074..6209    +  rep_origin     SV40 ori: SV40 origin of replication
   6230..6248    -  promoter       T7 promoter: promoter for bacteriophage T7 RNA polymerase
   6256..6411    +  CDS            lacZα (fragment): LacZα fragment of β-galactosidase; lacZ fragment
   6416..6844    +  rep_origin     f1 ori (sequence partly withheld): f1 bacteriophage origin of replication; arrow indicates direction of (+) strand synthesis
   6897..7001    +  promoter       AmpR promoter: bla
   7002..7862    +  CDS            AmpR: β-lactamase; bla; confers resistance to ampicillin, carbenicillin, and related antibiotics
   8033..8621    +  rep_origin     ori: high-copy-number ColE1/pMB1/pBR322/pUC origin of replication
   8804..8896    +  CDS            lacI (fragment): lac repressor; lacI; The lac repressor binds to the lac operator to inhibit transcription in E. coli. This inhibition can be relieved by adding lactose or isopropyl-β-D-thiogalactopyranoside (IPTG).
   8909..8930    +  protein_bind   CAP binding site: CAP binding activates transcription in the presence of cAMP. E. coli catabolite activator protein
   8945..8975    +  promoter       lac promoter: promoter for the E. coli lac operon
   8983..8999    +  protein_bind   lac operator: The lac repressor binds to the lac operator to inhibit transcription in E. coli. This inhibition can be relieved by adding lactose or isopropyl-β-D-thiogalactopyranoside (IPTG). lac repressor encoded by lacI
   9044..9062    +  promoter       T3 promoter: promoter for bacteriophage T3 RNA polymerase
>Addgene plasmid #141798 | TFORF1128 | addgene full sequence | sequence record 415116 | Addgene NGS Result
TTAATGTAGTCTTATGCAATACTCTTGTAGTCTTGCAACATGGTAACGATGAGTTAGCAACATGCCTTAC
AAGGAGAGAAAAAGCACCGTGCATGCCGATTGGTGGAAGTAAGGTGGTACGATCGTGCCTTATTAGGAAG
GCAACAGACGGGTCTGACATGGATTGGACGAACCACTGAATTGCCGCATTGCAGAGATATTGTATTTAAG
TGCCTAGCTCGATACATAAACGGGTCTCTCTGGTTAGACCAGATCTGAGCCTGGGAGCTCTCTGGCTAAC
TAGGGAACCCACTGCTTAAGCCTCAATAAAGCTTGCCTTGAGTGCTTCAAGTAGTGTGTGCCCGTCTGTT
GTGTGACTCTGGTAACTAGAGATCCCTCAGACCCTTTTAGTCAGTGTGGAAAATCTCTAGCAGTGGCGCC
CGAACAGGGACTTGAAAGCGAAAGGGAAACCAGAGGAGCTCTCTCGACGCAGGACTCGGCTTGCTGAAGC
GCGCACGGCAAGAGGCGAGGGGCGGCGACTGGTGAGTACGCCAAAAATTTTGACTAGCGGAGGCTAGAAG
GAGAGAGATGGGTGCGAGAGCGTCAGTATTAAGCGGGGGAGAATTAGATCGCGATGGGAAAAAATTCGGT
TAAGGCCAGGGGGAAAGAAAAAATATAAATTAAAACATATAGTATGGGCAAGCAGGGAGCTAGAACGATT
CGCAGTTAATCCTGGCCTGTTAGAAACATCAGAAGGCTGTAGACAAATACTGGGACAGCTACAACCATCC
CTTCAGACAGGATCAGAAGAACTTAGATCATTATATAATACAGTAGCAACCCTCTATTGTGTGCATCAAA
GGATAGAGATAAAAGACACCAAGGAAGCTTTAGACAAGATAGAGGAAGAGCAAAACAAAAGTAAGACCAC
CGCACAGCAAGCGGCCGCTGATCTTCAGACCTGGAGGAGGAGATATGAGGGACAATTGGAGAAGTGAATT
ATATAAATATAAAGTAGTAAAAATTGAACCATTAGGAGTAGCACCCACCAAGGCAAAGAGAAGAGTGGTG
CAGAGAGAAAAAAGAGCAGTGGGAATAGGAGCTTTGTTCCTTGGGTTCTTGGGAGCAGCAGGAAGCACTA
TGGGCGCAGCGTCAATGACGCTGACGGTACAGGCCAGACAATTATTGTCTGGTATAGTGCAGCAGCAGAA
CAATTTGCTGAGGGCTATTGAGGCGCAACAGCATCTGTTGCAACTCACAGTCTGGGGCATCAAGCAGCTC
CAGGCAAGAATCCTGGCTGTGGAAAGATACCTAAAGGATCAACAGCTCCTGGGGATTTGGGGTTGCTCTG
GAAAACTCATTTGCACCACTGCTGTGCCTTGGAATGCTAGTTGGAGTAATAAATCTCTGGAACAGATTTG
GAATCACACGACCTGGATGGAGTGGGACAGAGAAATTAACAATTACACAAGCTTAATACACTCCTTAATT
GAAGAATCGCAAAACCAGCAAGAAAAGAATGAACAAGAATTATTGGAATTAGATAAATGGGCAAGTTTGT
GGAATTGGTTTAACATAACAAATTGGCTGTGGTATATAAAATTATTCATAATGATAGTAGGAGGCTTGGT
AGGTTTAAGAATAGTTTTTGCTGTACTTTCTATAGTGAATAGAGTTAGGCAGGGATATTCACCATTATCG
TTTCAGACCCACCTCCCAACCCCGAGGGGACCCATGCATTGCATCTCAATTAGTCAGCAACCAGGTGTGG
AAAGTCCCCAGGCTCCCCAGCAGGCAGAAGTATGCAAAGCATGCGTCTCAATTAGTCAGCAACCATAGTC
CCGCCCCTAACTCCGCCCATCCCGCCCCTAACTCCGCCCAGTTCCGCCCATTCTCCGCCCCATGGCTGAC
TAATTTTTTTTATTTATGCAGAGGCCGAGGCCGCCTCGGCCTCTGAGCTATTCCAGAAGTAGTGAGGAGG
CTTTTTTGGAGGCCTAGGCTTTTGCAAAAAGCTTTCTAGAGGTACCACCGGAGCTTACCATGACCGAGTA
CAAGCCCACGGTGCGCCTCGCCACCCGCGACGACGTCCCCAGGGCCGTACGCACCCTCGCCGCCGCGTTC
GCCGACTACCCCGCCACGCGCCACACCGTCGATCCGGACCGCCACATCGAGCGGGTCACCGAGCTGCAAG
AACTCTTCCTCACGCGCGTCGGGCTCGACATCGGCAAGGTGTGGGTCGCGGACGACGGCGCCGCCGTGGC
GGTCTGGACCACGCCGGAGAGCGTCGAAGCGGGGGCGGTGTTCGCCGAGATCGGCCCGCGCATGGCCGAG
TTGAGCGGTTCCCGGCTGGCCGCGCAGCAACAGATGGAAGGCCTCCTGGCGCCGCACCGGCCCAAGGAGC
CCGCGTGGTTCCTGGCCACCGTCGGCGTCTCGCCCGACCACCAGGGCAAGGGTCTGGGCAGCGCCGTCGT
GCTCCCCGGAGTGGAGGCGGCCGAGCGCGCCGGGGTGCCCGCCTTCCTGGAGACCTCCGCGCCCCGCAAC
CTCCCCTTCTACGAGCGGCTCGGCTTCACCGTCACCGCCGACGTCGAGGTGCCCGAAGGACCGCGCACCT
GGTGCATGACCCGCAAGCCCGGTGCCAGTTAACGAATTCTAGATCTTGAGACAAATGGCAGTATTCATCC
ACAATTTTAAAAGAAAAGGGGGGATTGGGGGGTACAGTGCAGGGGAAAGAATAGTAGACATAATAGCAAC
AGACATACAAACTAAAGAATTACAAAAACAAATTACAAAAATTCAAAATTTTCGGGTTTATTACAGGGAC
AGCAGAGATCCACTTTGGCGCCGGCTCGAGGCCTGCAGGTGCAAAGATGGATAAAGTTTTAAACAGAGAG
GAATCTTTGCAGCTAATGGACCTTCTAGGTCTTGAAAGGAGTGGGAATTGGCTCCGGTGCCCGTCAGTGG
GCAGAGCGCACATCGCCCACAGTCCCCGAGAAGTTGGGGGGAGGGGTCGGCAATTGAACCGGTGCCTAGA
GAAGGTGGCGCGGGGTAAACTGGGAAAGTGATGTCGTGTACTGGCTCCGCCTTTTTCCCGAGGGTGGGGG
AGAACCGTATATAAGTGCAGTAGTCGCCGTGAACGTTCTTTTTCGCAACGGGTTTGCCGCCAGAACACAG
GTAAGTGCCGTGTGTGGTTCCCGCGGGCCTGGCCTCTTTACGGGTTATGGCCCTTGCGTGCCTTGAATTA
CTTCCACCTGGCTGCAGTACGTGATTCTTGATCCCGAGCTTCGGGTTGGAAGTGGGTGGGAGAGTTCGAG
GCCTTGCGCTTAAGGAGCCCCTTCGCCTCGTGCTTGAGTTGAGGCCTGGCCTGGGCGCTGGGGCCGCCGC
GTGCGAATCTGGTGGCACCTTCGCGCCTGTCTCGCTGCTTTCGATAAGTCTCTAGCCATTTAAAATTTTT
GATGACCTGCTGCGACGCTTTTTTTCTGGCAAGATAGTCTTGTAAATGCGGGCCAAGATCTGCACACTGG
TATTTCGGTTTTTGGGGCCGCGGGCGGCGACGGGGCCCGTGCGTCCCAGCGCACATGTTCGGCGAGGCGG
GGCCTGCGAGCGCGGCCACCGAGAATCGGACGGGGGTAGTCTCAAGCTGGCCGGCCTGCTCTGGTGCCTG
GCCTCGCGCCGCCGTGTATCGCCCCGCCCTGGGCGGCAAGGCTGGCCCGGTCGGCACCAGTTGCGTGAGC
GGAAAGATGGCCGCTTCCCGGCCCTGCTGCAGGGAGCTCAAAATGGAGGACGCGGCGCTCGGGAGAGCGG
GCGGGTGAGTCACCCACACAAAGGAAAAGGGCCTTTCCGTCCTCAGCCGTCGCTTCATGTGACTCCACGG
AGTACCGGGCGCCGTCCAGGCACCTCGATTAGTTCTCGAGCTTTTGGAGTACGTCGTCTTTAGGTTGGGG
GGAGGGGTTTTATGCGATGGAGTTTCCCCACACTGAGTGGGTGGAGACTGAAGTTAGGCCAGCTTGGCAC
TTGATGTAATTCTCCTTGGAATTTGCCCTTTTTGAGTTTGGATCTTGGTTCATTCTCAAGCCTCAGACAG
TGGTTCAAAGTTTTTTTCTTCCATTTCAGGTGTCGTGAGGCTAGCACCGCCACCATGCCGAAGTCGTGCG
CGGCCCGGCAGTGCTGCAACCGCTACAGCAGCCGCAGGAAGCAGCTCACCTTCCACCGGTTTCCGTTCAG
CCGCCCGGAGCTGCTGAAGGAATGGGTGCTGAACATCGGCCGGGGCAACTTCAAGCCCAAGCAGCACACG
GTCATCTGCTCCGAGCACTTCCGGCCAGAGTGCTTCAGCGCCTTTGGAAACCGCAAGAACCTAAAGCACA
ATGCCGTGCCCACGGTGTTCGCCTTTCAGGACCCCACACAGCAGGTGAGGGAGAACACAGACCCTGCCAG
TGAGAGAGGAAATGCCAGCTCTTCTCAGAAAGAAAAGGTCCTCCCTGAGGCGGGGGCCGGAGAGGACAGT
CCTGGGAGAAACATGGACACTGCACTTGAAGAGCTTCAGTTGCCCCCAAATGCCGAAGGCCACGTAAAAC
AGGTCTCGCCACGGAGGCCGCAAGCAACAGAGGCTGTTGGCCGGCCGACTGGCCCTGCAGGCCTGAGAAG
GACCCCCAACAAGCAGCCATCTGATCACAGCTATGCCCTTTTGGACTTAGATTCCCTGAAGAAAAAACTC
TTCCTCACTCTGAAGGAAAATGAAAAGCTCCGGAAGCGCTTGCAGGCCCAGAGGCTGGTGATGCGAAGGA
TGTCCAGCCGCCTCCGTGCTTGCAAAGGGCACCAGGGACTCCAGGCCAGACTTGGGCCAGAGCAGCAGAG
CTAGTAATGAACTAGTCCGTAACTTGAAAGTATTTCGATTTCTTGGCTTTATATATCTTGTGGAAAGGAC
GAAATCAGGGCCAACGGTTCTTGAACACGCGTTAAGTCGACAATCAACCTCTGGATTACAAAATTTGTGA
AAGATTGACTGGTATTCTTAACTATGTTGCTCCTTTTACGCTATGTGGATACGCTGCTTTAATGCCTTTG
TATCATGCTATTGCTTCCCGTATGGCTTTCATTTTCTCCTCCTTGTATAAATCCTGGTTGCTGTCTCTTT
ATGAGGAGTTGTGGCCCGTTGTCAGGCAACGTGGCGTGGTGTGCACTGTGTTTGCTGACGCAACCCCCAC
TGGTTGGGGCATTGCCACCACCTGTCAGCTCCTTTCCGGGACTTTCGCTTTCCCCCTCCCTATTGCCACG
GCGGAACTCATCGCCGCCTGCCTTGCCCGCTGCTGGACAGGGGCTCGGCTGTTGGGCACTGACAATTCCG
TGGTGTTGTCGGGGAAATCATCGTCCTTTCCTTGGCTGCTCGCCTGTGTTGCCACCTGGATTCTGCGCGG
GACGTCCTTCTGCTACGTCCCTTCGGCCCTCAATCCAGCGGACCTTCCTTCCCGCGGCCTGCTGCCGGCT
CTGCGGCCTCTTCCGCGTCTTCGCCTTCGCCCTCAGACGAGTCGGATCTCCCTTTGGGCCGCCTCCCCGC
GTCGACTTTAAGACCAATGACTTACAAGGCAGCTGTAGATCTTAGCCACTTTTTAAAAGAAAAGGGGGGA
CTGGAAGGGCTAATTCACTCCCAACGAAGACAAGATCTGCTTTTTGCTTGTACTGGGTCTCTCTGGTTAG
ACCAGATCTGAGCCTGGGAGCTCTCTGGCTAACTAGGGAACCCACTGCTTAAGCCTCAATAAAGCTTGCC
TTGAGTGCTTCAAGTAGTGTGTGCCCGTCTGTTGTGTGACTCTGGTAACTAGAGATCCCTCAGACCCTTT
TAGTCAGTGTGGAAAATCTCTAGCAGTACGTATAGTAGTTCATGTCATCTTATTATTCAGTATTTATAAC
TTGCAAAGAAATGAATATCAGAGAGTGAGAGGAACTTGTTTATTGCAGCTTATAATGGTTACAAATAAAG
CAATAGCATCACAAATTTCACAAATAAAGCATTTTTTTCACTGCATTCTAGTTGTGGTTTGTCCAAACTC
ATCAATGTATCTTATCATGTCTGGCTCTAGCTATCCCGCCCCTAACTCCGCCCATCCCGCCCCTAACTCC
GCCCAGTTCCGCCCATTCTCCGCCCCATGGCTGACTAATTTTTTTTATTTATGCAGAGGCCGAGGCCGCC
TCGGCCTCTGAGCTATTCCAGAAGTAGTGAGGAGGCTTTTTTGGAGGCCTAGGGACGTACCCAATTCGCC
CTATAGTGAGTCGTATTACGCGCGCTCACTGGCCGTCGTTTTACAACGTCGTGACTGGGAAAACCCTGGC
GTTACCCAACTTAATCGCCTTGCAGCACATCCCCCTTTCGCCAGCTGGCGTAATAGCGAAGAGGCCCGCA
CCGATCGCCCTTCCCAACAGTTGCGCAGCCTGAATGGCGAATGGG
[124 nt withheld, positions 6416-6539]
C
[91 nt withheld, positions 6541-6631]
A
[49 nt withheld, positions 6633-6681]
CCTTTGACGTTGGAGTCCACGTTCTTT
[37 nt withheld, positions 6709-6745]
ACCCTATCTCGGTCTATTCTTTTGATTTATAAGGGATTTTGCCGATTTCGGCCTATTGGTTAAAAAATGA
GCTGATTTAACAAAAATTTAACGCGAATTTTAACAAAATATTAACGCTTACAATTTAGGTGGCACTTTTC
GGGGAAATGTGCGCGGAACCCCTATTTGTTTATTTTTCTAAATACATTCAAATATGTATCCGCTCATGAG
ACAATAACCCTGATAAATGCTTCAATAATATTGAAAAAGGAAGAGTATGAGTATTCAACATTTCCGTGTC
GCCCTTATTCCCTTTTTTGCGGCATTTTGCCTTCCTGTTTTTGCTCACCCAGAAACGCTGGTGAAAGTAA
AAGATGCTGAAGATCAGTTGGGTGCACGAGTGGGTTACATCGAACTGGATCTCAACAGCGGTAAGATCCT
TGAGAGTTTTCGCCCCGAAGAACGTTTTCCAATGATGAGCACTTTTAAAGTTCTGCTATGTGGCGCGGTA
TTATCCCGTATTGACGCCGGGCAAGAGCAACTCGGTCGCCGCATACACTATTCTCAGAATGACTTGGTTG
AGTACTCACCAGTCACAGAAAAGCATCTTACGGATGGCATGACAGTAAGAGAATTATGCAGTGCTGCCAT
AACCATGAGTGATAACACTGCGGCCAACTTACTTCTGACAACGATCGGAGGACCGAAGGAGCTAACCGCT
TTTTTGCACAACATGGGGGATCATGTAACTCGCCTTGATCGTTGGGAACCGGAGCTGAATGAAGCCATAC
CAAACGACGAGCGTGACACCACGATGCCTGTAGCAATGGCAACAACGTTGCGCAAACTATTAACTGGCGA
ACTACTTACTCTAGCTTCCCGGCAACAATTAATAGACTGGATGGAGGCGGATAAAGTTGCAGGACCACTT
CTGCGCTCGGCCCTTCCGGCTGGCTGGTTTATTGCTGATAAATCTGGAGCCGGTGAGCGTGGGTCTCGCG
GTATCATTGCAGCACTGGGGCCAGATGGTAAGCCCTCCCGTATCGTAGTTATCTACACGACGGGGAGTCA
GGCAACTATGGATGAACGAAATAGACAGATCGCTGAGATAGGTGCCTCACTGATTAAGCATTGGTAACTG
TCAGACCAAGTTTACTCATATATACTTTAGATTGATTTAAAACTTCATTTTTAATTTAAAAGGATCTAGG
TGAAGATCCTTTTTGATAATCTCATGACCAAAATCCCTTAACGTGAGTTTTCGTTCCACTGAGCGTCAGA
CCCCGTAGAAAAGATCAAAGGATCTTCTTGAGATCCTTTTTTTCTGCGCGTAATCTGCTGCTTGCAAACA
AAAAAACCACCGCTACCAGCGGTGGTTTGTTTGCCGGATCAAGAGCTACCAACTCTTTTTCCGAAGGTAA
CTGGCTTCAGCAGAGCGCAGATACCAAATACTGTTCTTCTAGTGTAGCCGTAGTTAGGCCACCACTTCAA
GAACTCTGTAGCACCGCCTACATACCTCGCTCTGCTAATCCTGTTACCAGTGGCTGCTGCCAGTGGCGAT
AAGTCGTGTCTTACCGGGTTGGACTCAAGACGATAGTTACCGGATAAGGCGCAGCGGTCGGGCTGAACGG
GGGGTTCGTGCACACAGCCCAGCTTGGAGCGAACGACCTACACCGAACTGAGATACCTACAGCGTGAGCT
ATGAGAAAGCGCCACGCTTCCCGAAGGGAGAAAGGCGGACAGGTATCCGGTAAGCGGCAGGGTCGGAACA
GGAGAGCGCACGAGGGAGCTTCCAGGGGGAAACGCCTGGTATCTTTATAGTCCTGTCGGGTTTCGCCACC
TCTGACTTGAGCGTCGATTTTTGTGATGCTCGTCAGGGGGGCGGAGCCTATGGAAAAACGCCAGCAACGC
GGCCTTTTTACGGTTCCTGGCCTTTTGCTGGCCTTTTGCTCACATGTTCTTTCCTGCGTTATCCCCTGAT
TCTGTGGATAACCGTATTACCGCCTTTGAGTGAGCTGATACCGCTCGCCGCAGCCGAACGACCGAGCGCA
GCGAGTCAGTGAGCGAGGAAGCGGAAGAGCGCCCAATACGCAAACCGCCTCTCCCCGCGCGTTGGCCGAT
TCATTAATGCAGCTGGCACGACAGGTTTCCCGACTGGAAAGCGGGCAGTGAGCGCAACGCAATTAATGTG
AGTTAGCTCACTCATTAGGCACCCCAGGCTTTACACTTTATGCTTCCGGCTCGTATGTTGTGTGGAATTG
TGAGCGGATAACAATTTCACACAGGAAACAGCTATGACCATGATTACGCCAAGCGCGCAATTAACCCTCA
CTAAAGGGAACAAAAGCTGGAGCTGCAAGC
