>Addgene plasmid #141798 | TFORF1128 | depositor partial sequence | sequence record 277531 | Insert
ACCGCCACCATGCCGAAGTCGTGCGCGGCCCGGCAGTGCTGCAACCGCTACAGCAGCCGCAGGAAGCAGC
TCACCTTCCACCGGTTTCCGTTCAGCCGCCCGGAGCTGCTGAAGGAATGGGTGCTGAACATCGGCCGGGG
CAACTTCAAGCCCAAGCAGCACACGGTCATCTGCTCCGAGCACTTCCGGCCAGAGTGCTTCAGCGCCTTT
GGAAACCGCAAGAACCTAAAGCACAATGCCGTGCCCACGGTGTTCGCCTTTCAGGACCCCACACAGCAGG
TGAGGGAGAACACAGACCCTGCCAGTGAGAGAGGAAATGCCAGCTCTTCTCAGAAAGAAAAGGTCCTCCC
TGAGGCGGGGGCCGGAGAGGACAGTCCTGGGAGAAACATGGACACTGCACTTGAAGAGCTTCAGTTGCCC
CCAAATGCCGAAGGCCACGTAAAACAGGTCTCGCCACGGAGGCCGCAAGCAACAGAGGCTGTTGGCCGGC
CGACTGGCCCTGCAGGCCTGAGAAGGACCCCCAACAAGCAGCCATCTGATCACAGCTATGCCCTTTTGGA
CTTAGATTCCCTGAAGAAAAAACTCTTCCTCACTCTGAAGGAAAATGAAAAGCTCCGGAAGCGCTTGCAG
GCCCAGAGGCTGGTGATGCGAAGGATGTCCAGCCGCCTCCGTGCTTGCAAAGGGCACCAGGGACTCCAGG
CCAGACTTGGGCCAGAGCAGCAGAGCTAGTAATGAACTAGTCCGTAACTTGAAAGTATTTCGATTTCTTG
GCTTTATATATCTTGTGGAAAGGACGAAATCAGGGCCAACGGTTCTTGAAC
