>Addgene plasmid #141798 | TFORF1128 | depositor partial sequence | sequence record 277532 | Barcode
AATCAGGGCCAACGGTTCTTGAAC
